>Addgene plasmid #244838 | pEM3_Euk_2NLS-Flex-Cas12a (LbCas12a)-2NLS | addgene full sequence | sequence record 486531 | Addgene NGS Result
GAAGATCCTTTGATCTTTTCTACGGGGTCTGACGCTCAGTGGAACGAAAACTCACGTTAAGGGATTTTGG
TCATGAGATTATCAAAAAGGATCTTCACCTAGATCCTTTTAAATTAAAAATGAAGTTTTAAATCAATCTA
AAGTATATATGAGTAAACTTGGTCTGACAGTTACCAATGCTTAATCAGTGAGGCACCTATCTCAGCGATC
TGTCTATTTCGTTCATCCATAGTTGCCTGACTCCCCGTCGTGTAGATAACTACGATACGGGAGGGCTTAC
CATCTGGCCCCAGTGCTGCAATGATACCGCGAGACCCACGCTCACCGGCTCCAGATTTATCAGCAATAAA
CCAGCCAGCCGGAAGGGCCGAGCGCAGAAGTGGTCCTGCAACTTTATCCGCCTCCATCCAGTCTATTAAT
TGTTGCCGGGAAGCTAGAGTAAGTAGTTCGCCAGTTAATAGTTTGCGCAACGTTGTTGCCATTGCTACAG
GCATCGTGGTGTCACGCTCGTCGTTTGGTATGGCTTCATTCAGCTCCGGTTCCCAACGATCAAGGCGAGT
TACATGATCCCCCATGTTGTGCAAAAAAGCGGTTAGCTCCTTCGGTCCTCCGATCGTTGTCAGAAGTAAG
TTGGCCGCAGTGTTATCACTCATGGTTATGGCAGCACTGCATAATTCTCTTACTGTCATGCCATCCGTAA
GATGCTTTTCTGTGACTGGTGAGTACTCAACCAAGTCATTCTGAGAATAGTGTATGCGGCGACCGAGTTG
CTCTTGCCCGGCGTCAATACGGGATAATACCGCGCCACATAGCAGAACTTTAAAAGTGCTCATCATTGGA
AAACGTTCTTCGGGGCGAAAACTCTCAAGGATCTTACCGCTGTTGAGATCCAGTTCGATGTAACCCACTC
GTGCACCCAACTGATCTTCAGCATCTTTTACTTTCACCAGCGTTTCTGGGTGAGCAAAAACAGGAAGGCA
AAATGCCGCAAAAAAGGGAATAAGGGCGACACGGAAATGTTGAATACTCATACTCTTCCTTTTTCAATAT
TATTGAAGCATTTATCAGGGTTATTGTCTCATGAGCGGATACATATTTGAATGTATTTAGAAAAATAAAC
AAATAGGGGTTCCGCGCACATTTCCCCGAAAAGTGCCACCTGGGTCGACATTGATTATTGACTAGTTATT
AATAGTAATCAATTACGGGGTCATTAGTTCATAGCCCATATATGGAGTTCCGCGTTACATAACTTACGGT
AAATGGCCCGCCTGGCTGACCGCCCAACGACCCCCGCCCATTGACGTCAATAATGACGTATGTTCCCATA
GTAACGCCAATAGGGACTTTCCATTGACGTCAATGGGTGGAGTATTTACGGTAAACTGCCCACTTGGCAG
TACATCAAGTGTATCATATGCCAAGTACGCCCCCTATTGACGTCAATGACGGTAAATGGCCCGCCTGGCA
TTATGCCCAGTACATGACCTTATGGGACTTTCCTACTTGGCAGTACATCTACGTATTAGTCATCGCTATT
ACCATGGTCGAGGTGAGCCCCACGTTCTGCTTCACTCTCCCCATCTCCCCCCCCTCCCCACCCCCAATTT
TGTATTTATTTATTTTTTAATTATTTTGTGCAGCGATGGGGGCGGGGGGGGGGGGGGGGCGCGCGCCAGG
CGGGGCGGGGCGGGGCGAGGGGCGGGGCGGGGCGAGGCGGAGAGGTGCGGCGGCAGCCAATCAGAGCGGC
GCGCTCCGAAAGTTTCCTTTTATGGCGAGGCGGCGGCGGCGGCGGCCCTATAAAAAGCGAAGCGCGCGGC
GGGCGGGAGTCGCTGCGCGCTGCCTTCGCCCCGTGCCCCGCTCCGCCGCCGCCTCGCGCCGCCCGCCCCG
GCTCTGACTGACCGCGTTACTCCCACAGGTGAGCGGGCGGGACGGCCCTTCTCCTCCGGGCTGTAATTAG
CGCTTGGTTTAATGACGGCTTGTTTCTTTTCTGTGGCTGCGTGAAAGCCTTGAGGGGCTCCGGGAGGGCC
CTTTGTGCGGGGGGAGCGGCTCGGGGGGTGCGTGCGTGTGTGTGTGCGTGGGGAGCGCCGCGTGCGGCTC
CGCGCTGCCCGGCGGCTGTGAGCGCTGCGGGCGCGGCGCGGGGCTTTGTGCGCTCCGCAGTGTGCGCGAG
GGGAGCGCGGCCGGGGGCGGTGCCCCGCGGTGCGGGGGGGGCTGCGAGGGGAACAAAGGCTGCGTGCGGG
GTGTGTGCGTGGGGGGGTGAGCAGGGGGTGTGGGCGCGTCGGTCGGGCTGCAACCCCCCCTGCACCCCCC
TCCCCGAGTTGCTGAGCACGGCCCGGCTTCGGGTGCGGGGCTCCGTACGGGGCGTGGCGCGGGGCTCGCC
GTGCCGGGCGGGGGGTGGCGGCAGGTGGGGGTGCCGGGCGGGGCGGGGCCGCCTCGGGCCGGGGAGGGCT
CGGGGGAGGGGCGCGGCGGCCCCCGGAGCGCCGGCGGCTGTCGAGGCGCGGCGAGCCGCAGCCATTGCCT
TTTATGGTAATCGTGCGAGAGGGCGCAGGGACTTCCTTTGTCCCAAATCTGTGCGGAGCCGAAATCTGGG
AGGCGCCGCCGCACCCCCTCTAGCGGGCGCGGGGCGAAGCGGTGCGGCGCCGGCAGGAAGGAAATGGGCG
GGGAGGGCCTTCGTGCGTCGCCGCGCCGCCGTCCCCTTCTCCCTCTCCAGCCTCGGGGCTGTCCGCGGGG
GGACGGCTGCCTTCGGGGGGGACGGGGCAGGGCGGGGTTCGGCTTCTGGCGTGTGACCGGCGGCTCTAGA
GCCTCTGCTAACCATGTTCATGCCTTCTTCTTTTTCCTACAGCTCCTGGGCAACGTGCTGGTTATTGTGC
TGTCTCATCATTTTGGCAAAGAATTCTGCAGTCGACGGTACCGCGGGCCCGGGATCCACCGGTCGCCACC
ATGGGCCCAAAGAAAAAGAGGAAAGTCGGCAGTGGACCTAAAAAGAAACGAAAGGTTGGGTCAGGTTCTA
GCAAGCTGGAAAAATTTACCAACTGTTACAGCCTGAGCAAAACCCTGAGGTTCAAGGCCATCCCCGTGGG
CAAGACCCAAGAGAACATCGATAACAAGAGACTGCTGGTCGAGGATGAGAAGCGTGCAGAGGACTACAAG
GGCGTGAAGAAGCTCCTGGATCGGTACTACCTGAGTTTCATCAACGACGTGCTGCACAGCATCAAGCTGA
AGAACCTGAACAACTACATCAGCCTGTTTAGAAAGAAAACCAGAACCGAAAAAGAAAATAAGGAGCTGGA
AAATCTGGAAATCAACCTGAGAAAGGAAATCGCTAAGGCCTTTAAGGGAAACGAAGGATACAAATCCCTG
TTTAAGAAAGACATCATCGAGACAATTCTGCCAGAGTTCCTGGACGACAAAGACGAGATAGCTCTTGTGA
ACAGCTTCAACAGGTTCACGACCGCCTTCACCGGATTCTTCGACAACAGGGAAAACATGTTCAGTGAGGA
AGCCAAGTCTACCAGCATCGCTTTCCGGTGCATCAATGAGAACCTGACCGTGTATATCTCTAATATGGAT
ATCTTTGAAAAAGTGGACGCTATTTTCGACAAGCACGAGGTGCAGGAGATCAAGGAGAAGATCCTGAACA
GCGACTACGACGTGGAGGACTTCTTCGAGGGCGAATTTTTCAACTTCGTGCTGACACAAGAGGGCATCGA
CGTTTACAACGCCATCATAGGCGGCTTCGTGACCGAGTCCGGCGAAAAGATCAAGGGCCTTAACGAGTAC
ATCAACCTGTATAACCAGAAAACCAAGCAGAAGCTGCCTAAGTTCAAGCCTCTTTATAAGCAGGTCCTGA
GCGACCGGGAAAGCCTGAGCTTCTACGGCGAGGGCTACACATCTGACGAGGAAGTGCTGGAGGTCTTTCG
GAATACCCTGAACAAGAACTCTGAGATCTTCAGCTCTATTAAGAAACTGGAAAAGCTGTTCAAGAATTTC
GACGAGTATAGTAGCGCCGGGATCTTCGTGAAGAACGGCCCTGCCATTAGCACCATCAGCAAGGACATCT
TCGGCGAATGGAACGTTATCCGCGATAAGTGGAACGCCGAGTACGATGACATCCACCTGAAAAAGAAGGC
CGTGGTGACCGAGAAGTACGAAGATGACAGAAGAAAGAGCTTCAAAAAGATCGGCTCATTTAGCCTGGAA
CAGCTGCAGGAGTACGCCGACGCCGACCTGTCCGTGGTCGAAAAGCTGAAGGAAATTATCATCCAAAAAG
TGGACGAGATCTATAAGGTGTACGGGAGCTCTGAGAAGCTGTTCGACGCCGACTTTGTGCTGGAAAAGTC
ACTGAAAAAGAACGACGCTGTGGTCGCCATCATGAAGGATCTGCTGGACTCCGTGAAGAGCTTCGAGAAC
TACATCAAGGCCTTCTTCGGCGAAGGCAAGGAGACCAACCGGGACGAGTCTTTTTACGGCGATTTCGTGC
TGGCCTACGACATCCTGCTGAAGGTGGACCACATCTACGACGCCATCAGAAACTACGTGACCCAGAAGCC
CTACAGCAAAGACAAGTTTAAGCTGTACTTCCAGAATCCTCAGTTCATGGGAGGATGGGGCAAAGACAAG
GAAACCGACTACCGGGCTACAATTCTGAGATACGGCTTTAAGTACTACCTTGCAATCATGGACAAAAAGT
ATGCCAAGTGCCTGCAGAAAATTGATAAGGATGACGTGAACGGCAACTACGAGAAGATCAACTACAAGCT
CCTGCCCGGCCCCAACAAGATGCTGCCAAAGGTGTTCTTCTCCAAAAAGTGGATGGCCTATTACAACCCT
TCTGAGGATATCCAGAAGATCTATAAGAACGGAACATTCAAGAAGGGCGATATGTTCAACCTGAATGACT
GCCACAAGCTGATCGACTTCTTTAAAGACAGCATCTCCAGATACCCTAAGTGGTCCAACGCCTACGACTT
CAACTTCAGCGAAACAGAAAAGTACAAGAACATCGCCGGCTTCTACAGAGAGGTGGAAGAACAAGGCTAC
AAGGTCAGCTTCGAGAGCGCTAGCAAGAAGGAGGTGGACAAGCTGGTGGAGGAGGGAAAGCTGTACATGT
TCCAGATCTACAACAAGGATTTCAGCGACAAGAGCCACGGCACACCTAACCTGCACACCATGTATTTCAA
GCTGCTGTTTGACGAGAACAACCATGGCCAGATCCGGCTGTCTGGCGGCGCCGAACTGTTCATGCGGAGA
GCCTCTTTGAAGAAGGAAGAGCTGGTGGTGCACCCTGCCAATAGCCCTATCGCCAACAAGAACCCAGATA
ACCCAAAGAAAACCACCACACTGAGCTACGACGTGTACAAAGATAAGAGATTCAGCGAGGATCAGTACCA
GCTGCATATCCCTATCGCCATCAATAAGTGTCCTAAAAACATCTTCAAGATCAATACCGAGGTGCGGGTG
TTGCTGAAGCACGACGATAACCCTTACGTGATCGGAATCGACAGGGGCGAGAGAAACCTGCTGTACATCG
TGGTGGTGGACGGCAAGGGCAATATCGTGGAGCAATACAGCCTGAATGAGATCATCAACAATTTCAACGG
CATCCGCATAAAAACAGATTACCACTCTCTGCTGGATAAGAAAGAGAAAGAGCGGTTTGAGGCCAGACAG
AACTGGACCAGCATCGAGAATATCAAAGAGTTAAAGGCCGGCTACATCAGCCAGGTGGTGCACAAAATCT
GCGAGCTGGTGGAAAAGTACGACGCTGTGATCGCCCTTGAGGATCTAAACAGCGGCTTTAAGAACAGCAG
AGTGAAGGTAGAAAAGCAGGTGTATCAGAAGTTCGAGAAGATGCTCATCGATAAGCTGAACTACATGGTG
GATAAGAAAAGCAACCCCTGCGCCACAGGCGGAGCTCTGAAGGGCTACCAGATCACCAACAAATTCGAGA
GCTTTAAGAGCATGTCGACCCAGAATGGTTTCATCTTTTACATCCCCGCCTGGCTCACCTCAAAGATCGA
TCCCAGCACAGGCTTCGTCAACCTGCTGAAAACCAAGTACACCAGCATCGCCGATAGCAAGAAGTTTATC
TCGTCCTTCGACAGAATCATGTACGTGCCCGAGGAGGACCTGTTCGAGTTCGCCCTGGACTACAAGAACT
TCTCCCGGACAGATGCCGACTACATTAAGAAGTGGAAGCTGTACAGCTACGGAAACAGGATCAGAATCTT
TAGAAACCCCAAAAAGAACAACGTATTCGATTGGGAGGAAGTGTGCCTGACCTCGGCCTACAAGGAGCTG
TTCAACAAGTACGGCATCAACTACCAGCAGGGCGACATCCGGGCCCTGCTCTGTGAACAGAGCGACAAGG
CTTTCTACAGCAGCTTCATGGCCCTGATGAGCCTGATGCTGCAGATGAGAAACAGCATCACAGGAAGAAC
AGACGTGGACTTTCTGATCTCTCCTGTGAAGAACAGCGACGGCATCTTCTACGACAGCAGAAACTATGAA
GCCCAGGAGAACGCGATCCTGCCTAAGAACGCAGACGCCAACGGCGCCTACAATATCGCCAGAAAGGTGC
TGTGGGCCATTGGCCAGTTCAAGAAGGCTGAAGATGAGAAACTGGATAAAGTGAAGATCGCCATCTCCAA
CAAGGAATGGCTGGAATACGCCCAGACCAGCGTGAAGCACAAAAGGCCGGCGGCCACGAAAAAGGCCGGC
CAGGCAAAAAAGAAAAAGGGATCCTCTGGTGGTTCTCCCAAGAAGAAGAGGAAAGTCTAAAGCGGCCGCA
CTCCTCAGGTGCAGGCTGCCTATCAGAAGGTGGTGGCTGGTGTGGCCAATGCCCTGGCTCACAAATACCA
CTGAGATCTTTTTCCCTCTGCCAAAAATTATGGGGACATCATGAAGCCCCTTGAGCATCTGACTTCTGGC
TAATAAAGGAAATTTATTTTCATTGCAATAGTGTGTTGGAATTTTTTGTGTCTCTCACTCGGAAGGACAT
ATGGGAGGGCAAATCATTTAAAACATCAGAATGAGTATTTGGTTTAGAGTTTGGCAACATATGCCCATAT
GCTGGCTGCCATGAACAAAGGTTGGCTATAAAGAGGTCATCAGTATATGAAACAGCCCCCTGCTGTCCAT
TCCTTATTCCATAGAAAAGCCTTGACTTGAGGTTAGATTTTTTTTATATTTTGTTTTGTGTTATTTTTTT
CTTTAACATCCCTAAAATTTTCCTTACATGTTTTACTAGCCAGATTTTTCCTCCTCTCCTGACTACTCCC
AGTCATAGCTGTCCCTCTTCTCTTATGGAGATCCCTCGACCTGCAGCCCAAGCTTGGCGTAATCATGGTC
ATAGCTGTTTCCTGTGTGAAATTGTTATCCGCTCACAATTCCACACAACATACGAGCCGGAAGCATAAAG
TGTAAAGCCTGGGGTGCCTAATGAGTGAGCTAACTCACATTAATTGCGTTGCGCTCACTGCCCGCTTTCC
AGTCGGGAAACCTGTCGTGCCAGCGGATCCGCATCTCAATTAGTCAGCAACCATAGTCCCGCCCCTAACT
CCGCCCATCCCGCCCCTAACTCCGCCCAGTTCCGCCCATTCTCCGCCCCATGGCTGACTAATTTTTTTTA
TTTATGCAGAGGCCGAGGCCGCCTCGGCCTCTGAGCTATTCCAGAAGTAGTGAGGAGGCTTTTTTGGAGG
CCTAGGCTTTTGCAAAAAGCTAACTTGTTTATTGCAGCTTATAATGGTTACAAATAAAGCAATAGCATCA
CAAATTTCACAAATAAAGCATTTTTTTCACTGCATTCTAGTTGTGGTTTGTCCAAACTCATCAATGTATC
TTATCATGTCTGGATCCGCTGCATTAATGAATCGGCCAACGCGCGGGGAGAGGCGGTTTGCGTATTGGGC
GCTCTTCCGCTTCCTCGCTCACTGACTCGCTGCGCTCGGTCGTTCGGCTGCGGCGAGCGGTATCAGCTCA
CTCAAAGGCGGTAATACGGTTATCCACAGAATCAGGGGATAACGCAGGAAAGAACATGTGAGCAAAAGGC
CAGCAAAAGGCCAGGAACCGTAAAAAGGCCGCGTTGCTGGCGTTTTTCCATAGGCTCCGCCCCCCTGACG
AGCATCACAAAAATCGACGCTCAAGTCAGAGGTGGCGAAACCCGACAGGACTATAAAGATACCAGGCGTT
TCCCCCTGGAAGCTCCCTCGTGCGCTCTCCTGTTCCGACCCTGCCGCTTACCGGATACCTGTCCGCCTTT
CTCCCTTCGGGAAGCGTGGCGCTTTCTCATAGCTCACGCTGTAGGTATCTCAGTTCGGTGTAGGTCGTTC
GCTCCAAGCTGGGCTGTGTGCACGAACCCCCCGTTCAGCCCGACCGCTGCGCCTTATCCGGTAACTATCG
TCTTGAGTCCAACCCGGTAAGACACGACTTATCGCCACTGGCAGCAGCCACTGGTAACAGGATTAGCAGA
GCGAGGTATGTAGGCGGTGCTACAGAGTTCTTGAAGTGGTGGCCTAACTACGGCTACACTAGAAGAACAG
TATTTGGTATCTGCGCTCTGCTGAAGCCAGTTACCTTCGGAAAAAGAGTTGGTAGCTCTTGATCCGGCAA
ACAAACCACCGCTGGTAGCGGTGGTTTTTTTGTTTGCAAGCAGCAGATTACGCGCAGAAAAAAAGGATCT
CAA
Features (pLannotate 1.2.2; 19 found; start..end, strand, type, name):
    171..1031    -  CDS            AmpR: β-lactamase; bla; confers resistance to ampicillin, carbenicillin, and related antibiotics
   1032..1136    -  promoter       AmpR promoter: bla
   1167..1546    +  enhancer       CMV enhancer: human cytomegalovirus immediate early enhancer
   1548..1825    +  promoter       chicken β-actin promoter: No description available
   1826..2842    +  intron         chimeric intron: chimera between introns from chicken β-actin and rabbit β-globin
   2840..2896    +  CDS            HBB (fragment): HBB_LEPEU - Experimental evidence at protein level: Swiss-Prot protein existence level 1. Involved in oxygen transport from the lung to the various peripheral tissues. From Lepus europaeus (European hare).
   2891..2927    +  misc_feature   MCS (fragment): multiple cloning site
   6691..6738    +  CDS            nucleoplasmin NLS: bipartite nuclear localization signal from nucleoplasmin
   6790..6861    +  CDS            HBB (fragment): HBB_PONPY - Experimental evidence at transcript level: Swiss-Prot protein existence level 2. Involved in oxygen transport from the lung to the various peripheral tissues. From Pongo pygmaeus (Bornean orangutan).
   6932..6987    +  polyA_signal   β-globin poly(A) signal: rabbit β-globin polyadenylation signal (Gil and Proudfoot, 1987)
   7372..7388    -  protein_bind   lac operator: The lac repressor binds to the lac operator to inhibit transcription in E. coli. This inhibition can be relieved by adding lactose or isopropyl-β-D-thiogalactopyranoside (IPTG). lac repressor encoded by lacI
   7396..7426    -  promoter       lac promoter: promoter for the E. coli lac operon
   7441..7462    -  protein_bind   CAP binding site: CAP binding activates transcription in the presence of cAMP. E. coli catabolite activator protein
   7475..7514    -  CDS            lacI (fragment): lac repressor; lacI; The lac repressor binds to the lac operator to inhibit transcription in E. coli. This inhibition can be relieved by adding lactose or isopropyl-β-D-thiogalactopyranoside (IPTG).
   7521..7543    +  promoter       SV40 promoter (fragment): SV40 enhancer and early promoter
   7567..7702    +  rep_origin     SV40 ori: SV40 origin of replication
   7722..7856    +  polyA_signal   SV40 poly(A) signal: SV40 polyadenylation signal
   7858..7912    -  CDS            lacI (fragment): lac repressor; lacI; The lac repressor binds to the lac operator to inhibit transcription in E. coli. This inhibition can be relieved by adding lactose or isopropyl-β-D-thiogalactopyranoside (IPTG).
   8095..8683    -  rep_origin     ori: high-copy-number ColE1/pMB1/pBR322/pUC origin of replication
