[The description below was written by a language model from this plasmid's Addgene catalogue record and pLannotate feature annotations shown in this document.]
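Description:
pEM3_Euk_2NLS-Flex-Cas12a (LbCas12a)-2NLS is an 8.7 kb mammalian expression plasmid for an engineered CRISPR nuclease, Flex-Cas12a. This is a variant of the Lachnospiraceae bacterium Cas12a (LbCas12a) carrying six substitutions: G146R, R182V, D535G, S551F, D665N and E795Q. The associated publication describes it as a product of directed evolution intended to expand Cas12a genome-editing capacity. In bacteria the plasmid is maintained at high copy from a ColE1/pUC-type origin and selected with ampicillin through the β-lactamase gene.

The annotated sequence shows a CAG-type expression unit: the CMV immediate-early enhancer, the chicken β-actin promoter and a chimeric β-actin/β-globin intron sit upstream of the coding region, and a rabbit β-globin polyadenylation signal follows it. This arrangement gives strong constitutive expression in mammalian cells. It does not match the catalogue fields, which list a T7 promoter and a p2CT backbone (a bacterial expression vector). No T7 promoter appears in the feature table, and the stated mammalian purpose agrees with the CAG cassette.

The nuclease open reading frame itself was not annotated. It presumably occupies the roughly 3.8 kb unannotated gap between the cloning-site remnant and the C-terminal localization signal. The record describes two SV40 nuclear localization signals at each end of the protein to drive nuclear import. The annotation software detected only a nucleoplasmin-type bipartite NLS at the C-terminal end, so the exact NLS composition is unclear from the record.

The backbone also contains an SV40 origin, which allows episomal replication in cells expressing large T antigen, plus an SV40 poly(A) signal and lac promoter/operator remnants. No guide RNA cassette is annotated, so a crRNA would have to be supplied separately for genome-editing experiments.
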