Addgene plasmid #244838: pEM3_Euk_2NLS-Flex-Cas12a (LbCas12a)-2NLS
Purpose: Mammalian expression of Flex-Cas12a with 2xSV40 NLS at N-terminus and 2xSV40 at C-terminus
Depositing lab: Jennifer Doudna. Publication: Directed evolution expands CRISPR-Cas12a genome-editing capacity. Ma E, Chen K, Shi H, Wasko KM, Esain-Garcia I, Trinidad MI, Zhou K, Ye J, Doudna JA. Nucleic Acids Res. 2025 Jul 8;53(13):gkaf649. doi: 10.1093/nar/gkaf649. PubMed 40671523.
Backbone
  Vector backbone: p2CT
  Vector type: Mammalian Expression, CRISPR
Growth in bacteria
  Bacterial resistance: Ampicillin, 100 μg/mL
  Growth temperature: 37°C
  Growth strain: DH5alpha
  Copy number: High Copy
Gene/Insert
  Gene/Insert name: Flex-Cas12a
  Species: Lachnospiraceae bacterium
  Mutation: G146R/R182V/D535G/S551F/D665N/E795Q
  Promoter: T7
  Tag / fusion protein: 2xSV40 NLS (N terminal on insert)
  Cloning method: Gibson Cloning
Terms and licenses: Academic/Nonprofit Terms; Industry Terms: Not Available to Industry
How to cite: pEM3_Euk_2NLS-Flex-Cas12a (LbCas12a)-2NLS was a gift from Jennifer Doudna (Addgene plasmid # 244838 ; http://n2t.net/addgene:244838 ; RRID:Addgene_244838)
